Addgene plasmid #81183: D. vulgaris Cas8c/pHMGWA
Purpose: Expresses Desulfovibrio vulgaris Cas8c in E. coli with TEV-cleavable N-terminal His-MBP tag
Depositing lab: Jennifer Doudna. Depositing organization: University of California, Berkeley. Publication: DNA Targeting by a Minimal CRISPR RNA-Guided Cascade. Hochstrasser ML, Taylor DW, Kornfeld JE, Nogales E, Doudna JA. Mol Cell. 2016 Sep 1;63(5):840-51. doi: 10.1016/j.molcel.2016.07.027. PubMed 27588603.
Backbone
  Vector backbone: pHMGWA
  Backbone manufacturer: ThermoFisher
  Backbone size w/o insert (bp): 8236
  Total vector size (bp): 8486
  Vector type: Bacterial Expression, CRISPR
Growth in bacteria
  Bacterial resistance: Ampicillin, 100 μg/mL
  Growth temperature: 37°C
  Growth strain: DH5alpha
  Copy number: Low Copy
Gene/Insert
  Gene/Insert name: Cas8c (alt name: Csd1)
  Species: Desulfovibrio vulgaris str. Hildenborough
  Insert size (bp): 1839
  GenBank ID: 2781582 YP_009171.1
  Promoter: T7
  Tag / fusion protein: 6xHis - MBP - TEV protease site (N terminal on insert)
  Cloning method: Gateway Cloning
  Sequencing primers: 5′ MBP forward; 3′ T7 terminator
Terms and licenses: Academic/Nonprofit Terms; Industry Terms: Not Available to Industry
How to cite: D. vulgaris Cas8c/pHMGWA was a gift from Jennifer Doudna (Addgene plasmid # 81183 ; http://n2t.net/addgene:81183 ; RRID:Addgene_81183)
