[The description below was written by a language model from this plasmid's Addgene catalogue record and pLannotate feature annotations shown in this document.]
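Description:
D. vulgaris Cas8c/pHMGWA is a bacterial expression plasmid for producing the Cas8c protein (also called Csd1) of Desulfovibrio vulgaris str. Hildenborough in E. coli. The roughly 1.8 kb coding sequence was placed in the pHMGWA Gateway destination backbone, giving a plasmid of about 8.5 kb. The attB1 and attB2 sites that flank the insert region in the annotated sequence are left over from that recombination. The backbone is pET-like. It carries a ColE1/pBR322-type origin with the bom region and the rop gene, which fits the low copy number in the record, as well as an f1 phage origin and a β-lactamase gene for ampicillin selection. Two short tetracycline-resistance fragments also appear in the annotation and seem to be nonfunctional remnants of the parental vector.

Expression is driven by a T7 promoter followed by a lac operator and the T7 gene 10 ribosome binding site, and the plasmid carries its own lacI repressor gene. Transcription therefore depends on a host supplying T7 RNA polymerase and can be induced with IPTG; a T7 terminator closes the unit. The open reading frame begins with a His tag, followed by cytosolic maltose-binding protein lacking its signal sequence, then attB1 and a TEV protease site immediately upstream of Cas8c. This arrangement supports affinity purification and improved solubility, after which TEV cleavage removes the His-MBP portion. The Cas8c coding sequence was not itself annotated by the software. Short His-tag and T7 gene 10-derived matches lie downstream of attB2, but the record describes only an N-terminal tag. The catalogue classes the plasmid as a CRISPR reagent, and the associated work concerns DNA targeting by a minimal CRISPR RNA-guided Cascade complex, which suggests its use for recombinant protein production in biochemical or structural studies.
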