Features (pLannotate 1.2.2; 23 found; start..end, strand, type, name):
     27..45      +  promoter       T7 promoter: promoter for bacteriophage T7 RNA polymerase
     46..70      +  protein_bind   lac operator: The lac repressor binds to the lac operator to inhibit transcription in E. coli. This inhibition can be relieved by adding lactose or isopropyl-β-D-thiogalactopyranoside (IPTG). lac repressor encoded by lacI
     85..107     +  RBS            RBS: efficient ribosome binding site from bacteriophage T7 gene 10 (Olins and Rangwala, 1989)
    126..142     +  CDS            capTEV™ (fragment): composite tag for in vivo biotinylation, TEV protease cleavage, and 6xHis tagging
    150..1247    +  CDS            MBP: maltose binding protein from E. coli; malE (mutated); This version of the gene does not encode a signal sequence, so MBP will remain in the cytosol.
   1266..1290    +  protein_bind   attB1: mutant version of attB; recombination site for the Gateway® BP reaction BP Clonase™
   1311..1331    +  CDS            TEV site: tobacco etch virus (TEV) protease recognition and cleavage site
   3196..3220    -  protein_bind   attB2: mutant version of attB; recombination site for the Gateway® BP reaction BP Clonase™
   3234..3251    +  CDS            9xHis (fragment): 9xHis affinity tag
   3261..3310    +  CDS            SET1 (fragment): solubility-enhancement tag derived from T7 phage gene 10B
   3318..3365    +  terminator     T7 terminator: transcription terminator for bacteriophage T7 RNA polymerase
   3402..3830    +  rep_origin     f1 ori (sequence partly withheld): f1 bacteriophage origin of replication; arrow indicates direction of (+) strand synthesis
   3883..3987    +  promoter       AmpR promoter: bla
   3988..4848    +  CDS            AmpR: β-lactamase; bla; confers resistance to ampicillin, carbenicillin, and related antibiotics
   5019..5607    +  rep_origin     ori: high-copy-number ColE1/pMB1/pBR322/pUC origin of replication
   5793..5932    -  misc_feature   bom: basis of mobility region from pBR322
   6034..6225    -  CDS            rop: Rop protein, which maintains plasmids at low copy number; rop
   6242..6622    +  CDS            YPB1_ECOLX: Protein predicted: Swiss-Prot protein existence level 4. From Escherichia coli.
   6694..6985    -  CDS            TcR (fragment): tetracycline efflux protein; tet; confers resistance to tetracycline
   7000..7021    -  protein_bind   CAP binding site: CAP binding activates transcription in the presence of cAMP. E. coli catabolite activator protein
   7034..8116    -  CDS            lacI: lac repressor; lacI; The lac repressor binds to the lac operator to inhibit transcription in E. coli. This inhibition can be relieved by adding lactose or isopropyl-β-D-thiogalactopyranoside (IPTG).
   8117..8194    -  promoter       lacI promoter: lacI
   8202..8481    -  CDS            TcR (fragment): tetracycline efflux protein; tet; confers resistance to tetracycline
>Addgene plasmid #81183 | D. vulgaris Cas8c/pHMGWA | addgene full sequence | sequence record 162289 | Addgene NGS Result
AGATCCAGATCTCGATCCCGCGAAATTAATACGACTCACTATAGGGGAATTGTGAGCGGATAACAATTCC
CCTCTAGAAATAATTTTGTTTAACTTTAAGAAGGAGATATACCATGGGCAGCAGCCATCATCATCATCAT
CACGGTACCAAAACTGAAGAAGGTAAACTGGTAATCTGGATTAACGGCGATAAAGGCTATAACGGTCTCG
CTGAAGTCGGTAAGAAATTCGAGAAAGATACCGGAATTAAAGTCACCGTTGAGCATCCGGATAAACTGGA
AGAGAAATTCCCACAGGTTGCGGCAACTGGCGATGGCCCTGACATTATCTTCTGGGCACACGACCGCTTT
GGTGGCTACGCTCAATCTGGCCTGTTGGCTGAAATCACCCCGGACAAAGCGTTCCAGGACAAGCTGTATC
CGTTTACCTGGGATGCCGTACGTTACAACGGCAAGCTGATTGCTTACCCGATCGCTGTTGAAGCGTTATC
GCTGATTTATAACAAAGATCTGCTGCCGAACCCGCCAAAAACCTGGGAAGAGATCCCGGCGCTGGATAAA
GAACTGAAAGCGAAAGGTAAGAGCGCGCTGATGTTCAACCTGCAAGAACCGTACTTCACCTGGCCGCTGA
TTGCTGCTGACGGGGGTTATGCGTTCAAGTATGAAAACGGCAAGTACGACATTAAAGACGTGGGCGTGGA
TAACGCTGGCGCGAAAGCGGGTCTGACCTTCCTGGTTGACCTGATTAAAAACAAACACATGAATGCAGAC
ACCGATTACTCCATCGCAGAAGCTGCCTTTAATAAAGGCGAAACAGCGATGACCATCAACGGCCCGTGGG
CATGGTCCAACATCGACACCAGCAAAGTGAATTATGGTGTAACGGTACTGCCGACCTTCAAGGGTCAACC
ATCCAAACCGTTCGTTGGCGTGCTGAGCGCAGGTATTAACGCCGCCAGTCCGAACAAAGAGCTGGCAAAA
GAGTTCCTCGAAAACTATCTGCTGACTGATGAAGGTCTGGAAGCGGTTAATAAAGACAAACCGCTGGGTG
CCGTAGCGCTGAAGTCTTACGAGGAAGAGTTGGCGAAAGATCCACGTATTGCCGCCACCATGGAAAACGC
CCAGAAAGGTGAAATCATGCCGAACATCCCGCAGATGTCCGCTTTCTGGTATGCCGTGCGTACTGCGGTG
ATCAACGCCGCCAGCGGTCGTCAGACTGTCGATGAAGCCCTGAAAGACGCGCAGACTGGTACCGGATCTT
ACATCACAAGTTTGTACAAAAAAGCAGGCTCCGCGGCCGCCGTACTCGAGGAAAACCTGTATTTTCAGGG
CTCCTTCACCATGATCCTGCAGGCATTGCATGGCTATTACCAGCGCATGAGCGCAGACCCCGATGCGGGG
ATGCCGCCCTACGGGACCAGCATGGAGAACATCTCGTTCGCGCTGGTGCTGGATGCGAAAGGGACGCTAC
GGGGCATCGAGGACTTGCGGGAACAGGAAGGCAAGAAGCTGCGGCCCCGCAAGATGCTGGTTCCTATCGC
GGAAAAGAAGGGGAACGGCATCAAACCGAACTTCCTGTGGGAGAACACCAGTTATATTCTGGGGGTGGAC
GCCAAGGGCAAGCAGGAACGTACAGACAAGTGCCACGCCGCGTTCATTGCCCACATCAAGGCCTACTGTG
ACACTGCAGACCAAGACCTTGCCGCCGTTCTGCAGTTCCTTGAACACGGCGAAAAAGACCTCTCCGCTTT
TCCGGTTTCGGAAGAGGTCATCGGCTCCAATATCGTCTTTCGCATCGAGGGCGAACCGGGCTTCGTCCAT
GAGCGTCCGGCTGCGCGGCAGGCTTGGGCCAACTGCCTGAACCGGCGGGAGCAAGGGCTATGTGGTCAAT
GCCTCATCACCGGGGAGCGCCAGAAGCCGATTGCCCAACTCCATCCGTCGATCAAAGGCGGGCGAGACGG
CGTTCGCGGTGCACAGGCTGTTGCCTCGATAGTGTCCTTTAACAACACCGCCTTTGAATCTTACGGGAAA
GAACAGTCGATCAATGCACCCGTCAGTCAAGAAGCGGCATTCTCTTATGTCACAGCCCTGAATTACCTGC
TCAACCCGTCAAATCGACAGAAGGTCACCATCGCTGACGCCACCGTGGTCTTCTGGGCCGAACGCAGCAG
CCCGGCAGAGGACATCTTTGCAGGCATGTTCGACCCGCCTTCCACCACGGCGAAACCGGAGTCCTCGAAC
GGGACGCCGCCGGAAGACAGTGAAGAAGGCAGCCAGCCTGACACAGCCAGAGACGACCCCCATGCCGCTG
CCAGAATGCACGACCTGCTTGTGGCCATCCGTTCCGGCAAGCGCGCCACGGACATCATGCCCGACATGGA
CGAGTCCGTGCGCTTCCATGTGCTTGGCCTGTCGCCCAACGCCGCCCGCCTGTCCGTCCGCTTCTGGGAG
GTCGATACCGTCGGTCACATGCTGGACAAGGTGGGGCGGCACTACCGTGAACTCGAGATCATTCCGCAAT
TCAACAACGAGCAGGAGTTCCCGTCTCTTTCAACCCTGCTGCGGCAGACTGCCGTCTTGAACAAGACCGA
GAACATCTCGCCTGTACTTGCAGGCGGGCTATTCAGGGCCATGCTCACCGGCGGGCCCTATCCGCAAAGC
CTGTTGCCCGCCGTGCTTGGACGCATCCGCGCCGAGCACGCCAGACCAGAAGATAAAAGCCGCTATAGGC
TTGAAGTTGTGACGTATTATCGAGCCGCCTTGATCAAGGCGTATCTCATAAGAAACAGAAAGCTGGAGGT
GCCCGTGTCTCTCGACCCCGCAAGAACAGACCGCCCGTACCTGCTCGGACGACTCTTCGCCGTTCTGGAA
AAAGCGCAGGAAGATGCCGTGCCCGGTGCGAACGCCACCATCAAGGACCGCTATCTGGCCTCCGCATCGG
CCAATCCGGGGCAGGTATTCCACATGCTGCTCAAGAATGCGTCCAACCACACGGCCAAACTCCGCAAGGA
CCCTGAAAGAAAGGGGTCGGCCATCCACTACGAAATCATGATGCAAGAGATTATCGACAACATCAGCGAT
TTTCCGGTGACCATGTCGTCCGACGAACAAGGCCTGTTCATGATCGGCTACTACCACCAGCGCAAGGCCC
TTTTCACCAAGAAGAACAAGGAGAACTAGAAGGGTGGGCGCGCCGACCCAGCTTTCTTGTACAAAGTGGT
GATGTACCTCGAGCACCACCACCACCACCACTGAGATCCGGCTGCTAACAAAGCCCGAAAGGAAGCTGAG
TTGGCTGCTGCCACCGCTGAGCAATAACTAGCATAACCCCTTGGGGCCTCTAAACGGGTCTTGAGGGGTT
TTTTGCTGAAAGGAGGAACTATATCCGGATTGGCGAATGGG
[124 nt withheld, positions 3402-3525]
C
[91 nt withheld, positions 3527-3617]
A
[49 nt withheld, positions 3619-3667]
CCTTTGACGTTGGAGTCCACGTTCTTT
[37 nt withheld, positions 3695-3731]
ACCCTATCTCGGTCTATTCTTTTGATTTATAAGGGATTTTGCCGATTTCGGCCTATTGGTTAAAAAATGA
GCTGATTTAACAAAAATTTAACGCGAATTTTAACAAAATATTAACGCTTACAATTTAGGTGGCACTTTTC
GGGGAAATGTGCGCGGAACCCCTATTTGTTTATTTTTCTAAATACATTCAAATATGTATCCGCTCATGAG
ACAATAACCCTGATAAATGCTTCAATAATATTGAAAAAGGAAGAGTATGAGTATTCAACATTTCCGTGTC
GCCCTTATTCCCTTTTTTGCGGCATTTTGCCTTCCTGTTTTTGCTCACCCAGAAACGCTGGTGAAAGTAA
AAGATGCTGAAGATCAGTTGGGTGCACGAGTGGGTTACATCGAACTGGATCTCAACAGCGGTAAGATCCT
TGAGAGTTTTCGCCCCGAAGAACGTTTTCCAATGATGAGCACTTTTAAAGTTCTGCTATGTGGCGCGGTA
TTATCCCGTATTGACGCCGGGCAAGAGCAACTCGGTCGCCGCATACACTATTCTCAGAATGACTTGGTTG
AGTACTCACCAGTCACAGAAAAGCATCTTACGGATGGCATGACAGTAAGAGAATTATGCAGTGCTGCCAT
AACCATGAGTGATAACACTGCGGCCAACTTACTTCTGACAACGATCGGAGGACCGAAGGAGCTAACCGCT
TTTTTGCACAACATGGGGGATCATGTAACTCGCCTTGATCGTTGGGAACCGGAGCTGAATGAAGCCATAC
CAAACGACGAGCGTGACACCACGATGCCTGCAGCAATGGCAACAACGTTGCGCAAACTATTAACTGGCGA
ACTACTTACTCTAGCTTCCCGGCAACAATTAATAGACTGGATGGAGGCGGATAAAGTTGCAGGACCACTT
CTGCGCTCGGCCCTTCCGGCTGGCTGGTTTATTGCTGATAAATCTGGAGCCGGTGAGCGTGGGTCTCGCG
GTATCATTGCAGCACTGGGGCCAGATGGTAAGCCCTCCCGTATCGTAGTTATCTACACGACGGGGAGTCA
GGCAACTATGGATGAACGAAATAGACAGATCGCTGAGATAGGTGCCTCACTGATTAAGCATTGGTAACTG
TCAGACCAAGTTTACTCATATATACTTTAGATTGATTTAAAACTTCATTTTTAATTTAAAAGGATCTAGG
TGAAGATCCTTTTTGATAATCTCATGACCAAAATCCCTTAACGTGAGTTTTCGTTCCACTGAGCGTCAGA
CCCCGTAGAAAAGATCAAAGGATCTTCTTGAGATCCTTTTTTTCTGCGCGTAATCTGCTGCTTGCAAACA
AAAAAACCACCGCTACCAGCGGTGGTTTGTTTGCCGGATCAAGAGCTACCAACTCTTTTTCCGAAGGTAA
CTGGCTTCAGCAGAGCGCAGATACCAAATACTGTCCTTCTAGTGTAGCCGTAGTTAGGCCACCACTTCAA
GAACTCTGTAGCACCGCCTACATACCTCGCTCTGCTAATCCTGTTACCAGTGGCTGCTGCCAGTGGCGAT
AAGTCGTGTCTTACCGGGTTGGACTCAAGACGATAGTTACCGGATAAGGCGCAGCGGTCGGGCTGAACGG
GGGGTTCGTGCACACAGCCCAGCTTGGAGCGAACGACCTACACCGAACTGAGATACCTACAGCGTGAGCT
ATGAGAAAGCGCCACGCTTCCCGAAGGGAGAAAGGCGGACAGGTATCCGGTAAGCGGCAGGGTCGGAACA
GGAGAGCGCACGAGGGAGCTTCCAGGGGGAAACGCCTGGTATCTTTATAGTCCTGTCGGGTTTCGCCACC
TCTGACTTGAGCGTCGATTTTTGTGATGCTCGTCAGGGGGGCGGAGCCTATGGAAAAACGCCAGCAACGC
GGCCTTTTTACGGTTCCTGGCCTTTTGCTGGCCTTTTGCTCACATGTTCTTTCCTGCGTTATCCCCTGAT
TCTGTGGATAACCGTATTACCGCCTTTGAGTGAGCTGATACCGCTCGCCGCAGCCGAACGACCGAGCGCA
GCGAGTCAGTGAGCGAGGAAGCGGAAGAGCGCCTGATGCGGTATTTTCTCCTTACGCATCTGTGCGGTAT
TTCACACCGCAATGGTGCACTCTCAGTACAATCTGCTCTGATGCCGCATAGTTAAGCCAGTATACACTCC
GCTATCGCTACGTGACTGGGTCATGGCTGCGCCCCGACACCCGCCAACACCCGCTGACGCGCCCTGACGG
GCTTGTCTGCTCCCGGCATCCGCTTACAGACAAGCTGTGACCGTCTCCGGGAGCTGCATGTGTCAGAGGT
TTTCACCGTCATCACCGAAACGCGCGAGGCAGCTGCGGTAAAGCTCATCAGCGTGGTCGTGAAGCGATTC
ACAGATGTCTGCCTGTTCATCCGCGTCCAGCTCGTTGAGTTTCTCCAGAAGCGTTAATGTCTGGCTTCTG
ATAAAGCGGGCCATGTTAAGGGCGGTTTTTTCCTGTTTGGTCACTGATGCCTCCGTGTAAGGGGGATTTC
TGTTCATGGGGGTAATGATACCGATGAAACGAGAGAGGATGCTCACGATACGGGTTACTGATGATGAACA
TGCCCGGTTACTGGAACGTTGTGAGGGTAAACAACTGGCGGTATGGATGCGGCGGGACCAGAGAAAAATC
ACTCAGGGTCAATGCCAGCGCTTCGTTAATACAGATGTAGGTGTTCCACAGGGTAGCCAGCAGCATCCTG
CGATGCAGATCCGGAACATAATGGTGCAGGGCGCTGACTTCCGCGTTTCCAGACTTTACGAAACACGGAA
ACCGAAGACCATTCATGTTGTTGCTCAGGTCGCAGACGTTTTGCAGCAGCAGTCGCTTCACGTTCGCTCG
CGTATCGGTGATTCATTCTGCTAACCAGTAAGGCAACCCCGCCAGCCTAGCCGGGTCCTCAACGACAGGA
GCACGATCATGCGCACCCGTGGGGCCGCCATGCCGGCGATAATGGCCTGCTTCTCGCCGAAACGTTTGGT
GGCGGGACCAGTGACGAAGGCTTGAGCGAGGGCGTGCAAGATTCCGAATACCGCAAGCGACAGGCCGATC
ATCGTCGCGCTCCAGCGAAAGCGGTCCTCGCCGAAAATGACCCAGAGCGCTGCCGGCACCTGTCCTACGA
GTTGCATGATAAAGAAGACAGTCATAAGTGCGGCGACGATAGTCATGCCCCGCGCCCACCGGAAGGAGCT
GACTGGGTTGAAGGCTCTCAAGGGCATCGGTCGAGATCCCGGTGCCTAATGAGTGAGCTAACTTACATTA
ATTGCGTTGCGCTCACTGCCCGCTTTCCAGTCGGGAAACCTGTCGTGCCAGCTGCATTAATGAATCGGCC
AACGCGCGGGGAGAGGCGGTTTGCGTATTGGGCGCCAGGGTGGTTTTTCTTTTCACCAGTGAGACGGGCA
ACAGCTGATTGCCCTTCACCGCCTGGCCCTGAGAGAGTTGCAGCAAGCGGTCCACGCTGGTTTGCCCCAG
CAGGCGAAAATCCTGTTTGATGGTGGTTAACGGCGGGATATAACATGAGCTGTCTTCGGTATCGTCGTAT
CCCACTACCGAGATATCCGCACCAACGCGCAGCCCGGACTCGGTAATGGCGCGCATTGCGCCCAGCGCCA
TCTGATCGTTGGCAACCAGCATCGCAGTGGGAACGATGCCCTCATTCAGCATTTGCATGGTTTGTTGAAA
ACCGGACATGGCACTCCAGTCGCCTTCCCGTTCCGCTATCGGCTGAATTTGATTGCGAGTGAGATATTTA
TGCCAGCCAGCCAGACGCAGACGCGCCGAGACAGAACTTAATGGGCCCGCTAACAGCGCGATTTGCTGGT
GACCCAATGCGACCAGATGCTCCACGCCCAGTCGCGTACCGTCTTCATGGGAGAAAATAATACTGTTGAT
GGGTGTCTGGTCAGAGACATCAAGAAATAACGCCGGAACATTAGTGCAGGCAGCTTCCACAGCAATGGCA
TCCTGGTCATCCAGCGGATAGTTAATGATCAGCCCACTGACGCGTTGCGCGAGAAGATTGTGCACCGCCG
CTTTACAGGCTTCGACGCCGCTTCGTTCTACCATCGACACCACCACGCTGGCACCCAGTTGATCGGCGCG
AGATTTAATCGCCGCGACAATTTGCGACGGCGCGTGCAGGGCCAGACTGGAGGTGGCAACGCCAATCAGC
AACGACTGTTTGCCCGCCAGTTGTTGTGCCACGCGGTTGGGAATGTAATTCAGCTCCGCCATCGCCGCTT
CCACTTTTTCCCGCGTTTTCGCAGAAACGTGGCTGGCCTGGTTCACCACGCGGGAAACGGTCTGATAAGA
GACACCGGCATACTCTGCGACATCGTATAACGTTACTGGTTTCACATTCACCACCCTGAATTGACTCTCT
TCCGGGCGCTATCATGCCATACCGCGAAAGGTTTTGCGCCATTCGATGGTGTCCGGGATCTCGACGCTCT
CCCTTATGCGACTCCTGCATTAGGAAGCAGCCCAGTAGTAGGTTGAGGCCGTTGAGCACCGCCGCCGCAA
GGAATGGTGCATGCAAGGAGATGGCGCCCAACAGTCCCCCGGCCACGGGGCCTGCCACCATACCCACGCC
GAAACAAGCGCTCATGAGCCCGAAGTGGCGAGCCCGATCTTCCCCATCGGTGATGTCGGCGATATAGGCG
CCAGCAACCGCACCTGTGGCGCCGGTGATGCCGGCCACGATGCGTCCGGCGTAGAGGATCG
