>Addgene plasmid #81183 | D. vulgaris Cas8c/pHMGWA | addgene partial sequence | sequence record 159373 | MBP-F 5'-GATGAAGCCCTGAAAGACGCGCAG-3'
AAGCAGGCTCCGCGGCCGCCGTACTCGAGGAAAACCTGTATTTTCAGGGCTCCTTCACCATGATCCTGCA
GGCATTGCATGGCTATTACCAGCGCATGAGCGCAGACCCCGATGCGGGGATGCCGCCCTACGGGACCAGC
ATGGAGAACATCTCGTTCGCGCTGGTGCTGGATGCGAAAGGGACGCTACGGGGCATCGAGGACTTGCGGG
AACAGGAAGGCAAGAAGCTGCGGCCCCGCAAGATGCTGGTTCCTATCGCGGAAAAGAAGGGGAACGGCAT
CAAACCGAACTTCCTGTGGGAGAACACCAGTTATATTCTGGGGGTGGACGCCAAGGGCAAGCAGGAACGT
ACAGACAAGTGCCACGCCGCGTTCATTGCCCACATCAAGGCCTACTGTGACACTGCAGACCAAGACCTTG
CCGCCGTTCTGCAGTTCCTTGAACACGGCGAAAAAGACCTCTCCGCTTTTCCGGTTTCGGAAGAGGTCAT
CGGCTCCAATATCGTCTTTCGCATCGAGGGCGAACCGGGCTTCGTCCATGAGCGTCCGGCTGCGCGGCAG
GCTTGGGCCAACTGCCTGAACCGGCGGGAGCAAGGGCTATGTGGTCAATGCCTCATCACCGGGGAGCGCC
AGAAGCCGATTGCCCAACTCCATCCGTCGATCAAAGGCGGGCGAGACGGCGTTCGCGGTGCACAGGCTGT
TGCCTCGATAGTGTCCTTTAACAACACCGCCTTTGAATCTTACGGGAAAGAACAGTCGATCAATGCACCC
GTCAGTCAAGAAGCGGCATTCTCTTATGTCACAGCCCTGAATTACCTGCTCAACCCGTCA
