>Addgene plasmid #81183 | D. vulgaris Cas8c/pHMGWA | addgene partial sequence | sequence record 159375 | T7term 5'-GCTAGTTATTGCTCAGCGG-3'
AGCCGGATCTCAGTGGTGGTGGTGGTGGTGCTCGAGGTACATCACCACTTTGTACAAGAAAGCTGGGTCG
GCGCGCCCACCCTTCTAGTTCTCCTTGTTCTTCTTGGTGAAAAGGGCCTTGCGCTGGTGGTAGTAGCCGA
TCATGAACAGGCCTTGTTCGTCGGACGACATGGTCACCGGAAAATCGCTGATGTTGTCGATAATCTCTTG
CATCATGATTTCGTAGTGGATGGCCGACCCCTTTCTTTCAGGGTCCTTGCGGAGTTTGGCCGTGTGGTTG
GACGCATTCTTGAGCAGCATGTGGAATACCTGCCCCGGATTGGCCGATGCGGAGGCCAGATAGCGGTCCT
TGATGGTGGCGTTCGCACCGGGCACGGCATCTTCCTGCGCTTTTTCCAGAACGGCGAAGAGTCGTCCGAG
CAGGTACGGGCGGTCTGTTCTTGCGGGGTCGAGAGACACGGGCACCTCCAGCTTTCTGTTTCTTATGAGA
TACGCCTTGATCAAGGCGGCTCGATAATACGTCACAACTTCAAGCCTATAGCGGCTTTTATCTTCTGGTC
TGGCGTGCTCGGCGCGGATGCGTCCAAGCACGGCGGGCAACAGGCTTTGCGGATAGGGCCCGCCGGTGAG
CATGGCCCTGAATAGCCCGCCTGCAAGTACAGGCGAGATGTTCTCGGTCTTGTTCAAGACGGCAGTCTGC
CGCAGCAGGGTTGAAAGAGACGGGAACTCCTGCTCGTTGTTGAATTGCGGAATGATCTCGAGTTCACGGT
AGTGCCGCCCCACCTTGTCCAGCATGTGACCGACGGTATCGACCTCCCAGAAGCGGACGGACAGGCGGGC
GGCGTTGGGCGACAGGCCAAGCACATGGAAGCGCACGGACTCGTCCATGTCGGGCATGATGTCCGTGGCG
CGCTTGCCGGAACGGATGG
